Addgene plasmid #61762: CFP_ betaGlobin_24XPP7_24XMS2_Splicing_ reporter
Purpose: Dual Color betaGlobin reporter to study splicing kinetics in vivo
Depositing lab: Daniel Larson. Depositing organization: National Cancer Institute (NCI). Publication: Kinetic competition during the transcription cycle results in stochastic RNA processing. Coulon A, Ferguson ML, de Turris V, Palangat M, Chow CC, Larson DR. Elife. 2014 Oct 1;3. doi: 10.7554/eLife.03939. PubMed 25271374.
Backbone
  Vector backbone: Tet-ON
  Backbone manufacturer: Clontech
  Backbone size w/o insert (bp): 3470
  Total vector size (bp): 8669
  Vector type: Mammalian Expression
Growth in bacteria
  Bacterial resistance: Ampicillin, 100 μg/mL
  Growth temperature: 37°C
  Growth strain: XL1 Blue
  Copy number: High Copy
Gene/Insert
  Gene/Insert name: b-Globin
  Species: H. sapiens (human)
  Insert size (bp): 2860
  Promoter: Dox inducible Tet-ON promoter
  Tag / fusion protein: 24 X PP7 hairpin cassette in intron 2 of b-globin gene; CFP-SKL (C terminal on insert); 24 X MS2 hairpin cassette in 3'UTR of b-Globin reporter
  Cloning method: Unknown
  Sequencing primers: 5′ unknown; 3′ unknown
Terms and licenses: Academic/Nonprofit Terms; Industry Terms: Not Available to Industry
How to cite: CFP_ betaGlobin_24XPP7_24XMS2_Splicing_ reporter was a gift from Daniel Larson (Addgene plasmid # 61762 ; http://n2t.net/addgene:61762 ; RRID:Addgene_61762)
