[The description below was written by a language model from this plasmid's Addgene catalogue record and pLannotate feature annotations shown in this document.]
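Description:
CFP_betaGlobin_24XPP7_24XMS2_Splicing_reporter is a mammalian expression plasmid of about 8.7 kb, built on a Clontech Tet-ON backbone, that carries a dual-colour human β-globin reporter gene for following splicing kinetics in living cells. It is propagated in E. coli as a high-copy plasmid through a ColE1/pUC-type origin with ampicillin selection (AmpR under its own bla promoter). An f1 origin and remnants of lac regulatory and SV40 sequences are also annotated in the backbone. No intact mammalian selection cassette appears in the feature tables.

Transcription is driven by a doxycycline-inducible promoter consisting of a tetracycline response element with seven tetO copies upstream of a minimal CMV promoter, so expression depends on a Tet-ON transactivator supplied by the host cell. The transcription unit contains the β-globin exons and introns. Intron 2 is interrupted by a cassette of 24 PP7 hairpins, which the annotation software does not name but which corresponds to the region of regularly repeated linker fragments flanked by the two β-globin intron segments. The last globin exon is fused in frame to ECFP carrying a C-terminal SKL signal, a peroxisomal targeting motif that concentrates the translated protein into puncta. According to the record, a 24× MS2 hairpin cassette sits in the 3′UTR, presumably in the unannotated stretch between ECFP and the bGH polyadenylation signal.

When differently coloured PP7 and MS2 coat protein fusions are co-expressed, the intronic and 3′UTR stem-loops light up separately on nascent RNA, allowing intron removal to be timed relative to transcription and transcript release. The depositor and sequencing-derived records differ by only a few bases and share the same annotations.
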