Features (pLannotate 1.2.2; 36 found; start..end, strand, type, name):
     51..146     +  CDS            HBB (fragment): HBB_HUMAN - Experimental evidence at protein level: Swiss-Prot protein existence level 1. [Spinorphin]: functions as an endogenous inhibitor of enkephalin-degrading enzymes such as DPP3, and as a selective antagonist of the P2RX3 receptor which is involved in pain signaling, these properties implicate it as a regulator of pain and inflammation. From Homo sapiens (Human).
    178..492     +  CDS            HBB (fragment): HBB_HAPGR - Experimental evidence at protein level: Swiss-Prot protein existence level 1. Involved in oxygen transport from the lung to the various peripheral tissues. From Hapalemur griseus (Gray gentle lemur) (Eastern lesser bamboo lemur).
    496..584     +  intron         β-globin intron (fragment): internally truncated intron from human β-globin
   1008..1026    -  misc_feature   MCS (fragment): pUC18/19 multiple cloning site
   1129..1147    -  misc_feature   MCS (fragment): pUC18/19 multiple cloning site
   1250..1268    -  misc_feature   MCS (fragment): pUC18/19 multiple cloning site
   1371..1389    -  misc_feature   MCS (fragment): pUC18/19 multiple cloning site
   1492..1510    -  misc_feature   MCS (fragment): pUC18/19 multiple cloning site
   1613..1631    -  misc_feature   MCS (fragment): pUC18/19 multiple cloning site
   1734..1752    -  misc_feature   MCS (fragment): pUC18/19 multiple cloning site
   1855..1873    -  misc_feature   MCS (fragment): pUC18/19 multiple cloning site
   1976..1994    -  misc_feature   MCS (fragment): pUC18/19 multiple cloning site
   2097..2115    -  misc_feature   MCS (fragment): pUC18/19 multiple cloning site
   2218..2236    -  misc_feature   MCS (fragment): pUC18/19 multiple cloning site
   2339..2357    -  misc_feature   MCS (fragment): pUC18/19 multiple cloning site
   2424..2815    +  intron         β-globin intron (fragment): internally truncated intron from human β-globin
   2819..2869    +  CDS            HBB (fragment): HBB_COLGU - Experimental evidence at transcript level: Swiss-Prot protein existence level 2. Involved in oxygen transport from the lung to the various peripheral tissues. From Colobus guereza (Mantled guereza) (Eastern black-and-white colobus monkey).
   2870..3586    +  CDS            ECFP: ECFP is a basic (constitutively fluorescent) cyan fluorescent protein published in 1996, derived from Aequorea victoria. It has low acid sensitivity.
   4918..4936    -  promoter       SP6 promoter: promoter for bacteriophage SP6 RNA polymerase
   4962..5186    +  polyA_signal   bGH poly(A) signal: bovine growth hormone polyadenylation signal
   5190..5211    +  promoter       SV40 promoter (fragment): SV40 enhancer and early promoter
   5232..5590    +  rep_origin     f1 ori (sequence partly withheld): f1 bacteriophage origin of replication; arrow indicates direction of (+) strand synthesis
   5588..5701    +  polyA_signal   SV40 poly(A) signal (fragment): SV40 polyadenylation signal
   5765..5781    -  protein_bind   lac operator: The lac repressor binds to the lac operator to inhibit transcription in E. coli. This inhibition can be relieved by adding lactose or isopropyl-β-D-thiogalactopyranoside (IPTG). lac repressor encoded by lacI
   5789..5819    -  promoter       lac promoter: promoter for the E. coli lac operon
   5834..5855    -  protein_bind   CAP binding site: CAP binding activates transcription in the presence of cAMP. E. coli catabolite activator protein
   5868..5960    -  CDS            lacI (fragment): lac repressor; lacI; The lac repressor binds to the lac operator to inhibit transcription in E. coli. This inhibition can be relieved by adding lactose or isopropyl-β-D-thiogalactopyranoside (IPTG).
   6143..6731    -  rep_origin     ori: high-copy-number ColE1/pMB1/pBR322/pUC origin of replication
   6902..7762    -  CDS            AmpR: β-lactamase; bla; confers resistance to ampicillin, carbenicillin, and related antibiotics
   7763..7867    -  promoter       AmpR promoter: bla
   7938..7982    -  misc_feature   bom (fragment): basis of mobility region from pBR322
   8141..8160    +  enhancer       CMV enhancer (fragment): human cytomegalovirus immediate early enhancer
   8204..8474    +  protein_bind   tetracycline response element: contains seven copies of the tetracycline operator tetO tetracycline repressor TetR
   8485..8502    +  misc_feature   MCS (fragment): pUC18/19 multiple cloning site
   8507..8545    +  promoter       minimal CMV promoter: human cytomegalovirus (CMV) immediate early promoter
   8639..8663    +  misc_feature   MCS (fragment): pUC18/19 multiple cloning site
>Addgene plasmid #61762 | CFP_ betaGlobin_24XPP7_24XMS2_Splicing_ reporter | depositor full sequence | sequence record 104497 | CFP_ betaGlobin_24XPP7_24XMS2_Splicing_ reporter sequence 8673 bps
ACATTTGCTTCTGACACAACTGTGTTCACTAGCAACCTCAAACAGACACCATGGTGCACCTGACTCCTGA
GGAGAAGTCTGCCGTTACTGCCCTGTGGGGCAAGGTGAACGTGGATGAAGTTGGTGGTGAGGCCCTGGGC
AGGTTGGTATCAAGGTTACAAGACAGGTTTAAGGAGACCAATAGAAACTGGGCATGTGGAGACAGAGAAG
ACTCTTGGGTTTCTGATAGGCACTGACTCTCTCTGCCTATTGGTCTATTTTCCCACCCTTAGGCTGCTGG
TGGTCTACCCTTGGACCCAGAGGTTCTTTGAGTCCTTTGGGGATCTGTCCACTCCTGATGCTGTTATGGG
CAACCCTAAGGTGAAGGCTCATGGCAAGAAAGTGCTCGGTGCCTTTAGTGATGGCCTGGCTCACCTGGAC
AACCTCAAGGGCACCTTTGCCACACTGAGTGAGCTGCACTGTGACAAGCTGCACGTGGATCCTGAGAACT
TCAGGGTGAGTCTATGGGACCCTTGATGTTTTCCTTCCCCTTCTTTTCTATGGTTAAGTTCATGTCATAG
GAAGGGGAGAAGTAACAGGGTACAGTTTAGAATGGGAAACAGACGAATGATTGCATCAGTGTGGAAGTCT
CAGGATCGTTTTAGTTTCTTTTATTTGCTGTTCATAACAATTGTTTTCTTTTGTTTAATTCTTGCTTTCT
TTTTTTTTCTTCTCCGCAATTTTTACTATTATACTTAATGCCTTAACATTGTGTATAACAAAAGGAAATA
TCTCTGAGATACATTAAGTAACTTAAAAAAAAACTTTACACAGTCTGCCTAGTACATTACTATTTGGAAT
ATATGTGTGCTTATTTGCATATTCATAATCTCCCTACTTTATTTTCTTTTATTTTTAATTGATACATAAT
CATTATACATATTTATGGGTTAAAGTGTAATGTATCGATACTCGAGATCCTAAGGTACCTAATTGCCTAG
AAAGGAGCAGACGATATGGCGTCGCTCCCTGCAGGTCGACTCTAGAAACCAGCAGAGCATATGGGCTCGC
TGGCTGCAGTATTCCCGGGTTCATTAGATCCTAAGGTACCTAATTGCCTAGAAAGGAGCAGACGATATGG
CGTCGCTCCCTGCAGGTCGACTCTAGAAACCAGCAGAGCATATGGGCTCGCTGGCTGCAGTATTCCCGGG
TTCATTAGATCCTAAGGTACCTAATTGCCTAGAAAGGAGCAGACGATATGGCGTCGCTCCCTGCAGGTCG
ACTCTAGAAACCAGCAGAGCATATGGGCTCGCTGGCTGCAGTATTCCCGGGTTCATTAGATCCTAAGGTA
CCTAATTGCCTAGAAAGGAGCAGACGATATGGCGTCGCTCCCTGCAGGTCGACTCTAGAAACCAGCAGAG
CATATGGGCTCGCTGGCTGCAGTATTCCCGGGTTCATTAGATCCTAAGGTACCTAATTGCCTAGAAAGGA
GCAGACGATATGGCGTCGCTCCCTGCAGGTCGACTCTAGAAACCAGCAGAGCATATGGGCTCGCTGGCTG
CAGTATTCCCGGGTTCATTAGATCCTAAGGTACCTAATTGCCTAGAAAGGAGCAGACGATATGGCGTCGC
TCCCTGCAGGTCGACTCTAGAAACCAGCAGAGCATATGGGCTCGCTGGCTGCAGTATTCCCGGGTTCATT
AGATCCTAAGGTACCTAATTGCCTAGAAAGGAGCAGACGATATGGCGTCGCTCCCTGCAGGTCGACTCTA
GAAACCAGCAGAGCATATGGGCTCGCTGGCTGCAGTATTCCCGGGTTCATTAGATCCTAAGGTACCTAAT
TGCCTAGAAAGGAGCAGACGATATGGCGTCGCTCCCTGCAGGTCGACTCTAGAAACCAGCAGAGCATATG
GGCTCGCTGGCTGCAGTATTCCCGGGTTCATTAGATCCTAAGGTACCTAATTGCCTAGAAAGGAGCAGAC
GATATGGCGTCGCTCCCTGCAGGTCGACTCTAGAAACCAGCAGAGCATATGGGCTCGCTGGCTGCAGTAT
TCCCGGGTTCATTAGATCCTAAGGTACCTAATTGCCTAGAAAGGAGCAGACGATATGGCGTCGCTCCCTG
CAGGTCGACTCTAGAAACCAGCAGAGCATATGGGCTCGCTGGCTGCAGTATTCCCGGGTTCATTAGATCC
TAAGGTACCTAATTGCCTAGAAAGGAGCAGACGATATGGCGTCGCTCCCTGCAGGTCGACTCTAGAAACC
AGCAGAGCATATGGGCTCGCTGGCTGCAGTATTCCCGGGTTCATTAGATCCTAAGGTACCTAATTGCCTA
GAAAGGAGCAGACGATATGGCGTCGCTCCCTGCAGGTCGACTCTAGAAACCAGCAGAGCATATGGGCTCG
CTGGCTGCAGTATTCCCGGGTTCATTAGATCTCGAGAACGCGTGTACACATATTGACCAAATCAGGGTAA
TTTTGCATTTGTAATTTTAAAAAATGCTTTCTTCTTTTAATATACTTTTTTGTTTATCTTATTTCTAATA
CTTTCCCTAATCTCTTTCTTTCAGGGCAATAATGATACAATGTATCATGCCTCTTTGCACCATTCTAAAG
AATAACAGTGATAATTTCTGGGTTAAGGCAATAGCAATATTTCTGCATATAAATATTTCTGCATATAAAT
TGTAACTGATGTAAGAGGTTTCATATTGCTAATAGCAGCTACAATCCAGCTACCATTCTGCTTTTATTTT
ATGGTTGGGATAAGGCTGGATTATTCTGAGTCCAAGCTAGGCCCTTTTGCTAATCATGTTCATACCTCTT
ATCTTCCTCCCACAGCTCCTGGGCAACGTGCTGGTCTGTGTGCTGGCCCATCACTTTGGCAAAGAATTCA
TGGTGAGCAAGGGCGAGGAGCTGTTCACCGGGGTGGTGCCCATCCTGGTCGAGCTGGACGGCGACGTAAA
CGGCCACAAGTTCAGCGTGTCCGGCGAGGGCGAGGGCGATGCCACCTACGGCAAGCTGACCCTGAAGTTC
ATCTGCACCACCGGCAAGCTGCCCGTGCCCTGGCCCACCCTCGTGACCACCCTGACCTGGGGCGTGCAGT
GCTTCAGCCGCTACCCCGACCACATGAAGCAGCACGACTTCTTCAAGTCCGCCATGCCCGAAGGCTACGT
CCAGGAGCGCACCATCTTCTTCAAGGACGACGGCAACTACAAGACCCGCGCCGAGGTGAAGTTCGAGGGC
GACACCCTGGTGAACCGCATCGAGCTGAAGGGCATCGACTTCAAGGAGGACGGCAACATCCTGGGGCACA
AGCTGGAGTACAACTACATCAGCCACAACGTCTATATCACCGCCGACAAGCAGAAGAACGGCATCAAGGC
CAACTTCAAGATCCGCCACAACATCGAGGACGGCAGCGTGCAGCTCGCCGACCACTACCAGCAGAACACC
CCCATCGGCGACGGCCCCGTGCTGCTGCCCGACAACCACTACCTGAGCACCCAGTCCGCCCTGAGCAAAG
ACCCCAACGAGAAGCGCGATCACATGGTCCTGCTGGAGTTCGTGACCGCCGCCGGGATCACTCTCGGCAT
GGACGAGCTGTACAAGTCTAAGCTATAGATCTGAATTCTAGAGGATCCTACGGTACTTATTGCCAAGAAA
GCACGAGCATCAGCCGTGCCTCCAGGTCGAATCTTCAAACGACGACGATCACGCGTCGCTCCAGTATTCC
AGGGTTCATCAGATCCTACGGTACTTATTGCCAAGAAAGCACGAGCATCAGCCGTGCCTCCAGGTCGAAT
CTTCAAACGACGACGATCACGCGTCGCTCCAGTATTCCAGGGTTCATCAGATCCTACGGTACTTATTGCC
AAGAAAGCACGAGCATCAGCCGTGCCTCCAGGTCGAATCTTCAAACGACGACGATCACGCGTCGCTCCAG
TATTCCAGGGTTCATCAGATCCTACGGTACTTATTGCCAAGAAAGCACGAGCATCAGCCGTGCCTCCAGG
TCGAATCTTCAAACGACGACGATCACGCGTCGCTCCAGTATTCCAGGGTTCATCAGATCCTACGGTACTT
ATTGCCAAGAAAGCACGAGCATCAGCCGTGCCTCCAGGTCGAATCTTCAAACGACGACGATCACGCGTCG
CTCCAGTATTCCAGGGTTCATCAGATCCTACGGTACTTATTGCCAAGAAAGCACGAGCATCAGCCGTGCC
TCCAGGTCGAATCTTCAAACGACGACGATCACGCGTCGCTCCAGTATTCCAGGGTTCATCAGATCCTACG
GTACTTATTGCCAAGAAAGCACGAGCATCAGCCGTGCCTCCAGGTCGAATCTTCAAACGACGACGATCAC
GCGTCGCTCCAGTATTCCAGGGTTCATCAGATCCTACGGTACTTATTGCCAAGAAAGCACGAGCATCAGC
CGTGCCTCCAGGTCGAATCTTCAAACGACGACGATCACGCGTCGCTCCAGTATTCCAGGGTTCATCAGAT
CCTACGGTACTTATTGCCAAGAAAGCACGAGCATCAGCCGTGCCTCCAGGTCGAATCTTCAAACGACGAC
GATCACGCGTCGCTCCAGTATTCCAGGGTTCATCAGATCCTACGGTACTTATTGCCAAGAAAGCACGAGC
ATCAGCCGTGCCTCCAGGTCGAATCTTCAAACGACGACGATCACGCGTCGCTCCAGTATTCCAGGGTTCA
TCAGATCCTACGGTACTTATTGCCAAGAAAGCACGAGCATCAGCCGTGCCTCCAGGTCGAATCTTCAAAC
GACGACGATCACGCGTCGCTCCAGTATTCCAGGGTTCATCAGATCCTACGGTACTTATTGCCAAGAAAGC
ACGAGCATCAGCCGTGCCTCCAGGTCGAATCTTCAAACGACGACGATCACGCGTCGCTCCAGTATTCCAG
GGTTCATCAGATCCTATTCTATAGTGTCACCTAAATGCTAGAGCTCGCTGATCAGCCTCGACTGTGCCTT
CTAGTTGCCAGCCATCTGTTGTTTGCCCCTCCCCCGTGCCTTCCTTGACCCTGGAAGGTGCCACTCCCAC
TGTCCTTTCCTAATAAAATGAGGAAATTGCATCGCATTGTCTGAGTAGGTGTCATTCTATTCTGGGGGGT
GGGGTGGGGCAGGACAGCAAGGGGGAGGATTGGGAAGACAATAGCAGGCATGCTGGGGATGCGGTGGGCT
CTATGGCTTCTGAGGCGGAAAGAACCAGCTGGGGCTCTAGGGGGTATCCCC
[124 nt withheld, positions 5232-5355]
C
[32 nt withheld, positions 5357-5388]
CA
[57 nt withheld, positions 5391-5447]
A
[49 nt withheld, positions 5449-5497]
CCTTTGACGTTGGAGTCCACGTTCTTT
[37 nt withheld, positions 5525-5561]
ACCCTATCTCGGTCTATTCTTTTGATTTATAATGGTTACAAATAAAGCAATAGCATCACAAATTTCACAA
ATAAAGCATTTTTTTCACTGCATTCTAGTTGTGGTTTGTCCAAACTCATCAATGTATCTTATCATGTCTG
TATACCGTCGACCTCTAGCTAGAGCTTGGCGTAATCATGGTCATAGCTGTTTCCTGTGTGAAATTGTTAT
CCGCTCACAATTCCACACAACATACGAGCCGGAAGCATAAAGTGTAAAGCCTGGGGTGCCTAATGAGTGA
GCTAACTCACATTAATTGCGTTGCGCTCACTGCCCGCTTTCCAGTCGGGAAACCTGTCGTGCCAGCTGCA
TTAATGAATCGGCCAACGCGCGGGGAGAGGCGGTTTGCGTATTGGGCGCTCTTCCGCTTCCTCGCTCACT
GACTCGCTGCGCTCGGTCGTTCGGCTGCGGCGAGCGGTATCAGCTCACTCAAAGGCGGTAATACGGTTAT
CCACAGAATCAGGGGATAACGCAGGAAAGAACATGTGAGCAAAAGGCCAGCAAAAGGCCAGGAACCGTAA
AAAGGCCGCGTTGCTGGCGTTTTTCCATAGGCTCCGCCCCCCTGACGAGCATCACAAAAATCGACGCTCA
AGTCAGAGGTGGCGAAACCCGACAGGACTATAAAGATACCAGGCGTTTCCCCCTGGAAGCTCCCTCGTGC
GCTCTCCTGTTCCGACCCTGCCGCTTACCGGATACCTGTCCGCCTTTCTCCCTTCGGGAAGCGTGGCGCT
TTCTCAATGCTCACGCTGTAGGTATCTCAGTTCGGTGTAGGTCGTTCGCTCCAAGCTGGGCTGTGTGCAC
GAACCCCCCGTTCAGCCCGACCGCTGCGCCTTATCCGGTAACTATCGTCTTGAGTCCAACCCGGTAAGAC
ACGACTTATCGCCACTGGCAGCAGCCACTGGTAACAGGATTAGCAGAGCGAGGTATGTAGGCGGTGCTAC
AGAGTTCTTGAAGTGGTGGCCTAACTACGGCTACACTAGAAGGACAGTATTTGGTATCTGCGCTCTGCTG
AAGCCAGTTACCTTCGGAAAAAGAGTTGGTAGCTCTTGATCCGGCAAACAAACCACCGCTGGTAGCGGTG
GTTTTTTTGTTTGCAAGCAGCAGATTACGCGCAGAAAAAAAGGATCTCAAGAAGATCCTTTGATCTTTTC
TACGGGGTCTGACGCTCAGTGGAACGAAAACTCACGTTAAGGGATTTTGGTCATGAGATTATCAAAAAGG
ATCTTCACCTAGATCCTTTTAAATTAAAAATGAAGTTTTAAATCAATCTAAAGTATATATGAGTAAACTT
GGTCTGACAGTTACCAATGCTTAATCAGTGAGGCACCTATCTCAGCGATCTGTCTATTTCGTTCATCCAT
AGTTGCCTGACTCCCCGTCGTGTAGATAACTACGATACGGGAGGGCTTACCATCTGGCCCCAGTGCTGCA
ATGATACCGCGAGACCCACGCTCACCGGCTCCAGATTTATCAGCAATAAACCAGCCAGCCGGAAGGGCCG
AGCGCAGAAGTGGTCCTGCAACTTTATCCGCCTCCATCCAGTCTATTAATTGTTGCCGGGAAGCTAGAGT
AAGTAGTTCGCCAGTTAATAGTTTGCGCAACGTTGTTGCCATTGCTACAGGCATCGTGGTGTCACGCTCG
TCGTTTGGTATGGCTTCATTCAGCTCCGGTTCCCAACGATCAAGGCGAGTTACATGATCCCCCATGTTGT
GCAAAAAAGCGGTTAGCTCCTTCGGTCCTCCGATCGTTGTCAGAAGTAAGTTGGCCGCAGTGTTATCACT
CATGGTTATGGCAGCACTGCATAATTCTCTTACTGTCATGCCATCCGTAAGATGCTTTTCTGTGACTGGT
GAGTACTCAACCAAGTCATTCTGAGAATAGTGTATGCGGCGACCGAGTTGCTCTTGCCCGGCGTCAATAC
GGGATAATACCGCGCCACATAGCAGAACTTTAAAAGTGCTCATCATTGGAAAACGTTCTTCGGGGCGAAA
ACTCTCAAGGATCTTACCGCTGTTGAGATCCAGTTCGATGTAACCCACTCGTGCACCCAACTGATCTTCA
GCATCTTTTACTTTCACCAGCGTTTCTGGGTGAGCAAAAACAGGAAGGCAAAATGCCGCAAAAAAGGGAA
TAAGGGCGACACGGAAATGTTGAATACTCATACTCTTCCTTTTTCAATATTATTGAAGCATTTATCAGGG
TTATTGTCTCATGAGCGGATACATATTTGAATGTATTTAGAAAAATAAACAAATAGGGGTTCCGCGCACA
TTTCCCCGAAAAGTGCCACCTGACGTCGACGGATCGGGAGANNNNTCTCCCGATCCCCTATGGTCGACTC
TCAGTACAATCTGCTCTGATGCCGCATAGTTAAGCCAGTATCTGCTCCCTGCTTGTGTGTTGGAGGTCGC
TGAGTAGTGCGCGAGCAAAATTTAAGCTACAACAAGGCAAGGCTTGACCGACAATTGCATGAAGAATCTG
CTTAGGGTTAGGCGTTTTGCGCTGCTTCGCGATGTACGGGCCAGATATACGCGCGCGTTGACATTGATTA
TTGACTAGTAGATCTATAGCGGCCGCTTGGGTGCAGATGTCGAGTTTACCACTCCCTATCAGTGATAGAG
AAAAGTGAAAGTCGAGTTTACCACTCCCTATCAGTGATAGAGAAAAGTGAAAGTCGAGTTTACCACTCCC
TATCAGTGATAGAGAAAAGTGAAAGTCGAGTTTACCACTCCCTATCAGTGATAGAGAAAAGTGAAAGTCG
AGTTTACCACTCCCTATCAGTGATAGAGAAAAGTGAAAGTCGAGTTTACCACTCCCTATCAGTGATAGAG
AAAAGTGAAAGTCGAGTTTACCACTCCCTATCAGTGATAGAGAAAAGTGAAAGTCGAGCTCGGTACCCGG
GTCGAGGTAGGCGTGTACGGTGGGAGGCCTATATAAGCAGAGCTCGTTTAGTGAACCGTCAGATCGCCTG
GAGACGCCATCCACGCTGTTTTGACCTCCATAGAAGACACCGGGACCGATCCAGCCTCCGCGGCCCCGAA
TTCGAGCTCGGTACCCGGGGATAAGCTTGCTT
