Features (pLannotate 1.2.2; 36 found; start..end, strand, type, name):
     51..146     +  CDS            HBB (fragment): HBB_HUMAN - Experimental evidence at protein level: Swiss-Prot protein existence level 1. [Spinorphin]: functions as an endogenous inhibitor of enkephalin-degrading enzymes such as DPP3, and as a selective antagonist of the P2RX3 receptor which is involved in pain signaling, these properties implicate it as a regulator of pain and inflammation. From Homo sapiens (Human).
    178..492     +  CDS            HBB (fragment): HBB_HAPGR - Experimental evidence at protein level: Swiss-Prot protein existence level 1. Involved in oxygen transport from the lung to the various peripheral tissues. From Hapalemur griseus (Gray gentle lemur) (Eastern lesser bamboo lemur).
    496..584     +  intron         β-globin intron (fragment): internally truncated intron from human β-globin
   1008..1026    -  misc_feature   MCS (fragment): pUC18/19 multiple cloning site
   1129..1147    -  misc_feature   MCS (fragment): pUC18/19 multiple cloning site
   1250..1268    -  misc_feature   MCS (fragment): pUC18/19 multiple cloning site
   1371..1389    -  misc_feature   MCS (fragment): pUC18/19 multiple cloning site
   1492..1510    -  misc_feature   MCS (fragment): pUC18/19 multiple cloning site
   1613..1631    -  misc_feature   MCS (fragment): pUC18/19 multiple cloning site
   1734..1752    -  misc_feature   MCS (fragment): pUC18/19 multiple cloning site
   1855..1873    -  misc_feature   MCS (fragment): pUC18/19 multiple cloning site
   1976..1994    -  misc_feature   MCS (fragment): pUC18/19 multiple cloning site
   2097..2115    -  misc_feature   MCS (fragment): pUC18/19 multiple cloning site
   2218..2236    -  misc_feature   MCS (fragment): pUC18/19 multiple cloning site
   2339..2357    -  misc_feature   MCS (fragment): pUC18/19 multiple cloning site
   2424..2815    +  intron         β-globin intron (fragment): internally truncated intron from human β-globin
   2819..2869    +  CDS            HBB (fragment): HBB_COLGU - Experimental evidence at transcript level: Swiss-Prot protein existence level 2. Involved in oxygen transport from the lung to the various peripheral tissues. From Colobus guereza (Mantled guereza) (Eastern black-and-white colobus monkey).
   2870..3586    +  CDS            ECFP: ECFP is a basic (constitutively fluorescent) cyan fluorescent protein published in 1996, derived from Aequorea victoria. It has low acid sensitivity.
   4918..4936    -  promoter       SP6 promoter: promoter for bacteriophage SP6 RNA polymerase
   4962..5186    +  polyA_signal   bGH poly(A) signal: bovine growth hormone polyadenylation signal
   5190..5211    +  promoter       SV40 promoter (fragment): SV40 enhancer and early promoter
   5232..5590    +  rep_origin     f1 ori (sequence partly withheld): f1 bacteriophage origin of replication; arrow indicates direction of (+) strand synthesis
   5591..5700    +  polyA_signal   SV40 poly(A) signal (fragment): SV40 polyadenylation signal
   5764..5780    -  protein_bind   lac operator: The lac repressor binds to the lac operator to inhibit transcription in E. coli. This inhibition can be relieved by adding lactose or isopropyl-β-D-thiogalactopyranoside (IPTG). lac repressor encoded by lacI
   5788..5818    -  promoter       lac promoter: promoter for the E. coli lac operon
   5833..5854    -  protein_bind   CAP binding site: CAP binding activates transcription in the presence of cAMP. E. coli catabolite activator protein
   5867..5959    -  CDS            lacI (fragment): lac repressor; lacI; The lac repressor binds to the lac operator to inhibit transcription in E. coli. This inhibition can be relieved by adding lactose or isopropyl-β-D-thiogalactopyranoside (IPTG).
   6142..6730    -  rep_origin     ori: high-copy-number ColE1/pMB1/pBR322/pUC origin of replication
   6901..7761    -  CDS            AmpR: β-lactamase; bla; confers resistance to ampicillin, carbenicillin, and related antibiotics
   7762..7866    -  promoter       AmpR promoter: bla
   7925..7977    -  misc_feature   bom (fragment): basis of mobility region from pBR322
   8132..8151    +  enhancer       CMV enhancer (fragment): human cytomegalovirus immediate early enhancer
   8195..8465    +  protein_bind   tetracycline response element: contains seven copies of the tetracycline operator tetO tetracycline repressor TetR
   8476..8493    +  misc_feature   MCS (fragment): pUC18/19 multiple cloning site
   8498..8536    +  promoter       minimal CMV promoter: human cytomegalovirus (CMV) immediate early promoter
   8630..8654    +  misc_feature   MCS (fragment): pUC18/19 multiple cloning site
>Addgene plasmid #61762 | CFP_ betaGlobin_24XPP7_24XMS2_Splicing_ reporter | addgene full sequence | sequence record 482882 | Addgene NGS Result
ACATTTGCTTCTGACACAACTGTGTTCACTAGCAACCTCAAACAGACACCATGGTGCACCTGACTCCTGA
GGAGAAGTCTGCCGTTACTGCCCTGTGGGGCAAGGTGAACGTGGATGAAGTTGGTGGTGAGGCCCTGGGC
AGGTTGGTATCAAGGTTACAAGACAGGTTTAAGGAGACCAATAGAAACTGGGCATGTGGAGACAGAGAAG
ACTCTTGGGTTTCTGATAGGCACTGACTCTCTCTGCCTATTGGTCTATTTTCCCACCCTTAGGCTGCTGG
TGGTCTACCCTTGGACCCAGAGGTTCTTTGAGTCCTTTGGGGATCTGTCCACTCCTGATGCTGTTATGGG
CAACCCTAAGGTGAAGGCTCATGGCAAGAAAGTGCTCGGTGCCTTTAGTGATGGCCTGGCTCACCTGGAC
AACCTCAAGGGCACCTTTGCCACACTGAGTGAGCTGCACTGTGACAAGCTGCACGTGGATCCTGAGAACT
TCAGGGTGAGTCTATGGGACCCTTGATGTTTTCCTTCCCCTTCTTTTCTATGGTTAAGTTCATGTCATAG
GAAGGGGAGAAGTAACAGGGTACAGTTTAGAATGGGAAACAGACGAATGATTGCATCAGTGTGGAAGTCT
CAGGATCGTTTTAGTTTCTTTTATTTGCTGTTCATAACAATTGTTTTCTTTTGTTTAATTCTTGCTTTCT
TTTTTTTTCTTCTCCGCAATTTTTACTATTATACTTAATGCCTTAACATTGTGTATAACAAAAGGAAATA
TCTCTGAGATACATTAAGTAACTTAAAAAAAAACTTTACACAGTCTGCCTAGTACATTACTATTTGGAAT
ATATGTGTGCTTATTTGCATATTCATAATCTCCCTACTTTATTTTCTTTTATTTTTAATTGATACATAAT
CATTATACATATTTATGGGTTAAAGTGTAATGTATCGATACTCGAGATCCTAAGGTACCTAATTGCCTAG
AAAGGAGCAGACGATATGGCGTCGCTCCCTGCAGGTCGACTCTAGAAACCAGCAGAGCATATGGGCTCGC
TGGCTGCAGTATTCCCGGGTTCATTAGATCCTAAGGTACCTAATTGCCTAGAAAGGAGCAGACGATATGG
CGTCGCTCCCTGCAGGTCGACTCTAGAAACCAGCAGAGCATATGGGCTCGCTGGCTGCAGTATTCCCGGG
TTCATTAGATCCTAAGGTACCTAATTGCCTAGAAAGGAGCAGACGATATGGCGTCGCTCCCTGCAGGTCG
ACTCTAGAAACCAGCAGAGCATATGGGCTCGCTGGCTGCAGTATTCCCGGGTTCATTAGATCCTAAGGTA
CCTAATTGCCTAGAAAGGAGCAGACGATATGGCGTCGCTCCCTGCAGGTCGACTCTAGAAACCAGCAGAG
CATATGGGCTCGCTGGCTGCAGTATTCCCGGGTTCATTAGATCCTAAGGTACCTAATTGCCTAGAAAGGA
GCAGACGATATGGCGTCGCTCCCTGCAGGTCGACTCTAGAAACCAGCAGAGCATATGGGCTCGCTGGCTG
CAGTATTCCCGGGTTCATTAGATCCTAAGGTACCTAATTGCCTAGAAAGGAGCAGACGATATGGCGTCGC
TCCCTGCAGGTCGACTCTAGAAACCAGCAGAGCATATGGGCTCGCTGGCTGCAGTATTCCCGGGTTCATT
AGATCCTAAGGTACCTAATTGCCTAGAAAGGAGCAGACGATATGGCGTCGCTCCCTGCAGGTCGACTCTA
GAAACCAGCAGAGCATATGGGCTCGCTGGCTGCAGTATTCCCGGGTTCATTAGATCCTAAGGTACCTAAT
TGCCTAGAAAGGAGCAGACGATATGGCGTCGCTCCCTGCAGGTCGACTCTAGAAACCAGCAGAGCATATG
GGCTCGCTGGCTGCAGTATTCCCGGGTTCATTAGATCCTAAGGTACCTAATTGCCTAGAAAGGAGCAGAC
GATATGGCGTCGCTCCCTGCAGGTCGACTCTAGAAACCAGCAGAGCATATGGGCTCGCTGGCTGCAGTAT
TCCCGGGTTCATTAGATCCTAAGGTACCTAATTGCCTAGAAAGGAGCAGACGATATGGCGTCGCTCCCTG
CAGGTCGACTCTAGAAACCAGCAGAGCATATGGGCTCGCTGGCTGCAGTATTCCCGGGTTCATTAGATCC
TAAGGTACCTAATTGCCTAGAAAGGAGCAGACGATATGGCGTCGCTCCCTGCAGGTCGACTCTAGAAACC
AGCAGAGCATATGGGCTCGCTGGCTGCAGTATTCCCGGGTTCATTAGATCCTAAGGTACCTAATTGCCTA
GAAAGGAGCAGACGATATGGCGTCGCTCCCTGCAGGTCGACTCTAGAAACCAGCAGAGCATATGGGCTCG
CTGGCTGCAGTATTCCCGGGTTCATTAGATCTCGAGAACGCGTGTACACATATTGACCAAATCAGGGTAA
TTTTGCATTTGTAATTTTAAAAAATGCTTTCTTCTTTTAATATACTTTTTTGTTTATCTTATTTCTAATA
CTTTCCCTAATCTCTTTCTTTCAGGGCAATAATGATACAATGTATCATGCCTCTTTGCACCATTCTAAAG
AATAACAGTGATAATTTCTGGGTTAAGGCAATAGCAATATTTCTGCATATAAATATTTCTGCATATAAAT
TGTAACTGATGTAAGAGGTTTCATATTGCTAATAGCAGCTACAATCCAGCTACCATTCTGCTTTTATTTT
ATGGTTGGGATAAGGCTGGATTATTCTGAGTCCAAGCTAGGCCCTTTTGCTAATCATGTTCATACCTCTT
ATCTTCCTCCCACAGCTCCTGGGCAACGTGCTGGTCTGTGTGCTGGCCCATCACTTTGGCAAAGAATTCA
TGGTGAGCAAGGGCGAGGAGCTGTTCACCGGGGTGGTGCCCATCCTGGTCGAGCTGGACGGCGACGTAAA
CGGCCACAAGTTCAGCGTGTCCGGCGAGGGCGAGGGCGATGCCACCTACGGCAAGCTGACCCTGAAGTTC
ATCTGCACCACCGGCAAGCTGCCCGTGCCCTGGCCCACCCTCGTGACCACCCTGACCTGGGGCGTGCAGT
GCTTCAGCCGCTACCCCGACCACATGAAGCAGCACGACTTCTTCAAGTCCGCCATGCCCGAAGGCTACGT
CCAGGAGCGCACCATCTTCTTCAAGGACGACGGCAACTACAAGACCCGCGCCGAGGTGAAGTTCGAGGGC
GACACCCTGGTGAACCGCATCGAGCTGAAGGGCATCGACTTCAAGGAGGACGGCAACATCCTGGGGCACA
AGCTGGAGTACAACTACATCAGCCACAACGTCTATATCACCGCCGACAAGCAGAAGAACGGCATCAAGGC
CAACTTCAAGATCCGCCACAACATCGAGGACGGCAGCGTGCAGCTCGCCGACCACTACCAGCAGAACACC
CCCATCGGCGACGGCCCCGTGCTGCTGCCCGACAACCACTACCTGAGCACCCAGTCCGCCCTGAGCAAAG
ACCCCAACGAGAAGCGCGATCACATGGTCCTGCTGGAGTTCGTGACCGCCGCCGGGATCACTCTCGGCAT
GGACGAGCTGTACAAGTCTAAGCTATAGATCTGAATTCTAGAGGATCCTACGGTACTTATTGCCAAGAAA
GCACGAGCATCAGCCGTGCCTCCAGGTCGAATCTTCAAACGACGACGATCACGCGTCGCTCCAGTATTCC
AGGGTTCATCAGATCCTACGGTACTTATTGCCAAGAAAGCACGAGCATCAGCCGTGCCTCCAGGTCGAAT
CTTCAAACGACGACGATCACGCGTCGCTCCAGTATTCCAGGGTTCATCAGATCCTACGGTACTTATTGCC
AAGAAAGCACGAGCATCAGCCGTGCCTCCAGGTCGAATCTTCAAACGACGACGATCACGCGTCGCTCCAG
TATTCCAGGGTTCATCAGATCCTACGGTACTTATTGCCAAGAAAGCACGAGCATCAGCCGTGCCTCCAGG
TCGAATCTTCAAACGACGACGATCACGCGTCGCTCCAGTATTCCAGGGTTCATCAGATCCTACGGTACTT
ATTGCCAAGAAAGCACGAGCATCAGCCGTGCCTCCAGGTCGAATCTTCAAACGACGACGATCACGCGTCG
CTCCAGTATTCCAGGGTTCATCAGATCCTACGGTACTTATTGCCAAGAAAGCACGAGCATCAGCCGTGCC
TCCAGGTCGAATCTTCAAACGACGACGATCACGCGTCGCTCCAGTATTCCAGGGTTCATCAGATCCTACG
GTACTTATTGCCAAGAAAGCACGAGCATCAGCCGTGCCTCCAGGTCGAATCTTCAAACGACGACGATCAC
GCGTCGCTCCAGTATTCCAGGGTTCATCAGATCCTACGGTACTTATTGCCAAGAAAGCACGAGCATCAGC
CGTGCCTCCAGGTCGAATCTTCAAACGACGACGATCACGCGTCGCTCCAGTATTCCAGGGTTCATCAGAT
CCTACGGTACTTATTGCCAAGAAAGCACGAGCATCAGCCGTGCCTCCAGGTCGAATCTTCAAACGACGAC
GATCACGCGTCGCTCCAGTATTCCAGGGTTCATCAGATCCTACGGTACTTATTGCCAAGAAAGCACGAGC
ATCAGCCGTGCCTCCAGGTCGAATCTTCAAACGACGACGATCACGCGTCGCTCCAGTATTCCAGGGTTCA
TCAGATCCTACGGTACTTATTGCCAAGAAAGCACGAGCATCAGCCGTGCCTCCAGGTCGAATCTTCAAAC
GACGACGATCACGCGTCGCTCCAGTATTCCAGGGTTCATCAGATCCTACGGTACTTATTGCCAAGAAAGC
ACGAGCATCAGCCGTGCCTCCAGGTCGAATCTTCAAACGACGACGATCACGCGTCGCTCCAGTATTCCAG
GGTTCATCAGATCCTATTCTATAGTGTCACCTAAATGCTAGAGCTCGCTGATCAGCCTCGACTGTGCCTT
CTAGTTGCCAGCCATCTGTTGTTTGCCCCTCCCCCGTGCCTTCCTTGACCCTGGAAGGTGCCACTCCCAC
TGTCCTTTCCTAATAAAATGAGGAAATTGCATCGCATTGTCTGAGTAGGTGTCATTCTATTCTGGGGGGT
GGGGTGGGGCAGGACAGCAAGGGGGAGGATTGGGAAGACAATAGCAGGCATGCTGGGGATGCGGTGGGCT
CTATGGCTTCTGAGGCGGAAAGAACCAGCTGGGGCTCTAGGGGGTATCCCC
[124 nt withheld, positions 5232-5355]
C
[91 nt withheld, positions 5357-5447]
A
[49 nt withheld, positions 5449-5497]
CCTTTGACGTTGGAGTCCACGTTCTTT
[37 nt withheld, positions 5525-5561]
ACCCTATCTCGGTCTATTCTTTTGATTTAAATGGTTACAAATAAAGCAATAGCATCACAAATTTCACAAA
TAAAGCATTTTTTTCACTGCATTCTAGTTGTGGTTTGTCCAAACTCATCAATGTATCTTATCATGTCTGT
ATACCGTCGACCTCTAGCTAGAGCTTGGCGTAATCATGGTCATAGCTGTTTCCTGTGTGAAATTGTTATC
CGCTCACAATTCCACACAACATACGAGCCGGAAGCATAAAGTGTAAAGCCTGGGGTGCCTAATGAGTGAG
CTAACTCACATTAATTGCGTTGCGCTCACTGCCCGCTTTCCAGTCGGGAAACCTGTCGTGCCAGCTGCAT
TAATGAATCGGCCAACGCGCGGGGAGAGGCGGTTTGCGTATTGGGCGCTCTTCCGCTTCCTCGCTCACTG
ACTCGCTGCGCTCGGTCGTTCGGCTGCGGCGAGCGGTATCAGCTCACTCAAAGGCGGTAATACGGTTATC
CACAGAATCAGGGGATAACGCAGGAAAGAACATGTGAGCAAAAGGCCAGCAAAAGGCCAGGAACCGTAAA
AAGGCCGCGTTGCTGGCGTTTTTCCATAGGCTCCGCCCCCCTGACGAGCATCACAAAAATCGACGCTCAA
GTCAGAGGTGGCGAAACCCGACAGGACTATAAAGATACCAGGCGTTTCCCCCTGGAAGCTCCCTCGTGCG
CTCTCCTGTTCCGACCCTGCCGCTTACCGGATACCTGTCCGCCTTTCTCCCTTCGGGAAGCGTGGCGCTT
TCTCATAGCTCACGCTGTAGGTATCTCAGTTCGGTGTAGGTCGTTCGCTCCAAGCTGGGCTGTGTGCACG
AACCCCCCGTTCAGCCCGACCGCTGCGCCTTATCCGGTAACTATCGTCTTGAGTCCAACCCGGTAAGACA
CGACTTATCGCCACTGGCAGCAGCCACTGGTAACAGGATTAGCAGAGCGAGGTATGTAGGCGGTGCTACA
GAGTTCTTGAAGTGGTGGCCTAACTACGGCTACACTAGAAGAACAGTATTTGGTATCTGCGCTCTGCTGA
AGCCAGTTACCTTCGGAAAAAGAGTTGGTAGCTCTTGATCCGGCAAACAAACCACCGCTGGTAGCGGTGG
TTTTTTTGTTTGCAAGCAGCAGATTACGCGCAGAAAAAAAGGATCTCAAGAAGATCCTTTGATCTTTTCT
ACGGGGTCTGACGCTCAGTGGAACGAAAACTCACGTTAAGGGATTTTGGTCATGAGATTATCAAAAAGGA
TCTTCACCTAGATCCTTTTAAATTAAAAATGAAGTTTTAAATCAATCTAAAGTATATATGAGTAAACTTG
GTCTGACAGTTACCAATGCTTAATCAGTGAGGCACCTATCTCAGCGATCTGTCTATTTCGTTCATCCATA
GTTGCCTGACTCCCCGTCGTGTAGATAACTACGATACGGGAGGGCTTACCATCTGGCCCCAGTGCTGCAA
TGATACCGCGAGACCCACGCTCACCGGCTCCAGATTTATCAGCAATAAACCAGCCAGCCGGAAGGGCCGA
GCGCAGAAGTGGTCCTGCAACTTTATCCGCCTCCATCCAGTCTATTAATTGTTGCCGGGAAGCTAGAGTA
AGTAGTTCGCCAGTTAATAGTTTGCGCAACGTTGTTGCCATTGCTACAGGCATCGTGGTGTCACGCTCGT
CGTTTGGTATGGCTTCATTCAGCTCCGGTTCCCAACGATCAAGGCGAGTTACATGATCCCCCATGTTGTG
CAAAAAAGCGGTTAGCTCCTTCGGTCCTCCGATCGTTGTCAGAAGTAAGTTGGCCGCAGTGTTATCACTC
ATGGTTATGGCAGCACTGCATAATTCTCTTACTGTCATGCCATCCGTAAGATGCTTTTCTGTGACTGGTG
AGTACTCAACCAAGTCATTCTGAGAATAGTGTATGCGGCGACCGAGTTGCTCTTGCCCGGCGTCAATACG
GGATAATACCGCGCCACATAGCAGAACTTTAAAAGTGCTCATCATTGGAAAACGTTCTTCGGGGCGAAAA
CTCTCAAGGATCTTACCGCTGTTGAGATCCAGTTCGATGTAACCCACTCGTGCACCCAACTGATCTTCAG
CATCTTTTACTTTCACCAGCGTTTCTGGGTGAGCAAAAACAGGAAGGCAAAATGCCGCAAAAAAGGGAAT
AAGGGCGACACGGAAATGTTGAATACTCATACTCTTCCTTTTTCAATATTATTGAAGCATTTATCAGGGT
TATTGTCTCATGAGCGGATACATATTTGAATGTATTTAGAAAAATAAACAAATAGGGGTTCCGCGCACAT
TTCCCCGAAAAGTGCCACCTGACGTCGACGGATCGGGAGATCTCCCGATCCCCTATGGTGCACTCTCAGT
ACAATCTGCTCTGATGCCGCATAGTTAAGCCAGTATCTGCTCCCTGCTTGTGTGTTGGAGGTCGCTGAGT
AGTGCGCGAGCAAAATTTAAGCTACAACAAGGCAAGGCTTGACCGACAATTGCATGAAGAATCTGCTTAG
GGTTAGGCGTTTTGCGCTGCTTCGCGATGTACGGGCCAGATATACGCGTTGACATTGATTATTGACTAGT
AGATCTATAGCGGCCGCTTGGGTGCAGATGTCGAGTTTACCACTCCCTATCAGTGATAGAGAAAAGTGAA
AGTCGAGTTTACCACTCCCTATCAGTGATAGAGAAAAGTGAAAGTCGAGTTTACCACTCCCTATCAGTGA
TAGAGAAAAGTGAAAGTCGAGTTTACCACTCCCTATCAGTGATAGAGAAAAGTGAAAGTCGAGTTTACCA
CTCCCTATCAGTGATAGAGAAAAGTGAAAGTCGAGTTTACCACTCCCTATCAGTGATAGAGAAAAGTGAA
AGTCGAGTTTACCACTCCCTATCAGTGATAGAGAAAAGTGAAAGTCGAGCTCGGTACCCGGGTCGAGGTA
GGCGTGTACGGTGGGAGGCCTATATAAGCAGAGCTCGTTTAGTGAACCGTCAGATCGCCTGGAGACGCCA
TCCACGCTGTTTTGACCTCCATAGAAGACACCGGGACCGATCCAGCCTCCGCGGCCCCGAATTCGAGCTC
GGTACCCGGGGATAAGCTTGCTT
