>Addgene plasmid #61762 | CFP_ betaGlobin_24XPP7_24XMS2_Splicing_ reporter | addgene partial sequence | sequence record 104371 | LNCX 5'-AGCTCGTTTAGTGAACCGTCAGATC-3'
CCATCCACGCTGTTTTGACCTCCATAGAAGACACCGGGACCGATCCAGCCTCCGCGGCCCCGAATTCGAG
CTCGGTACCCGGGGATAAGCTTGCTTACATTTGCTTCTGACACAACTGTGTTCACTAGCAACCTCAAACA
GACACCATGGTGCACCTGACTCCTGAGGAGAAGTCTGCCGTTACTGCCCTGTGGGGCAAGGTGAACGTGG
ATGAAGTTGGTGGTGAGGCCCTGGGCAGGTTGGTATCAAGGTTACAAGACAGGTTTAAGGAGACCAATAG
AAACTGGGCATGTGGAGACAGAGAAGACTCTTGGGTTTCTGATAGGCACTGACTCTCTCTGCCTATTGGT
CTATTTTCCCACCCTTAGGCTGCTGGTGGTCTACCCTTGGACCCAGAGGTTCTTTGAGTCCTTTGGGGAT
CTGTCCACTCCTGATGCTGTTATGGGCAACCCTAAGGTGAAGGCTCATGGCAAGAAAGTGCTCGGTGCCT
TTAGTGATGGCCTGGCTCACCTGGACAACCTCAAGGGCACCTTTGCCACACTGAGTGAGCTGCACTGTGA
CAAGCTGCACGTGGATCCTGAGAACTTCAGGGTGAGTCTATGGGACCCTTGATGTTTTCCTTCCCCTTCT
TTTCTATGGTTAAGTTCATGTCATAGGAAGGGGAGAAGTAACAGGGTACAGTTTAGAATGGGAAACAGAC
GAATGATTGCATCAGTGTGGAAGTCTCAGGATCGTTTTAGTTTCTTTTATTTGCTGTTCATAACAATTGT
TTTCTTTTGTTTAATTCTTGCTTTCTTTTTTTTTCTTCTCCGCAATTTTTACTATTATACTTAATGCCTT
AACATTGTGTATAACAAAAGGAAATATCTCTGAGATACATTAAGTAACTTAAAAA
