>Addgene plasmid #61762 | CFP_ betaGlobin_24XPP7_24XMS2_Splicing_ reporter | addgene partial sequence | sequence record 104404 | BGH-rev 5'-TAGAAGGCACAGTCGAGG-3'
GCATTTAGGTGACACTATAGAATAGGATCTGATGAACCCTGGAATACTGGAGCGACGCGTGATCGTCGTC
GTTTGAAGATTCGACCTGGAGGCACGGCTGATGCTCGTGCTTTCTTGGCAATAAGTACCGTAGGATCTGA
TGAACCCTGGAATACTGGAGCGACGCGTGATCGTCGTCGTTTGAAGATTCGACCTGGAGGCACGGCTGAT
GCTCGTGCTTTCTTGGCAATAAGTACCGTAGGATCTGATGAACCCTGGAATACTGGAGCGACGCGTGATC
GTCGTCGTTTGAAGATTCGACCTGGAGGCACGGCTGATGCTCGTGCTTTCTTGGCAATAAGTACCGTAGG
ATCTGATGAACCCTGGAATACTGGAGCGACGCGTGATCGTCGTCGTTTGAAGATTCGACCTGGAGGCACG
GCTGATGCTCGTGCTTTCTTGGCAATAAGTACCGTAGGATCTGATGAACCCTGGAATACTGGAGCGACGC
GTGATCGTCGTCGTTTGAAGATTCGACCTGGAGGCACGGCTGATGCTCGTGCTTTCTTGGCAATAAGTAC
CGTAGGATCTGATGAACCCTGGAATACTGGAGCGACGCGTGATCGTCGTCGTTTGAAGATTCGACCTGGA
GGCACGGCTGATGCTCGTGCTTTCTTGGCAATAAGTACCGTAGGATCTGATGAACCCTGGAATACTGGAG
CGACGCGTGATCGTCGTCGTTTGAAGATTCGACCTGGAGGCACGGCTGATGCTCGTGCTTTCTTGGCAAT
AAGTACCGTAGGATCTGATGAACCCTGGAATACTGGAGCGACGCGTGATCGTCGTCGTTTGAAGATTCGA
CCTGGAGGCACGGCTGATGCTCGTGCTTTCTTGGCAATAAGTACCGTAGGATCTGATGAACCCTGGAATA
CTGGAGCGACGCGTGATCGTCGTCGTTTGAAGATTCGACCTGGAGGCACGGCTGATGCTCGTGCTTTCTT
GGCAATAAGTACCGTAGGATCTGATGAACCCTGGAATACTGGAGCGACGCGTGATCGTCGTCGTTTGAAG
ATTCGACCTGGAGGCACGGCTGATGCTCGTGCTTTCTTGGCA
