>Addgene plasmid #61762 | CFP_ betaGlobin_24XPP7_24XMS2_Splicing_ reporter | addgene partial sequence | sequence record 104407 | hBglob-intron-R 5'-GGTGCAAAGAGGCATGATAC-3'
GCCCTGAAAGAAAGAGATTAGGGAAAGTATTAGAAATAAGATAAACAAAAAAGTATATTAAAAGAAGAAA
GCATTTTTTAAAATTACAAATGCAAAATTACCCTGATTTGGTCAATATGTGTACACGCGTTCTCGAGATC
TAATGAACCCGGGAATACTGCAGCCAGCGAGCCCATATGCTCTGCTGGTTTCTAGAGTCGACCTGCAGGG
AGCGACGCCATATCGTCTGCTCCTTTCTAGGCAATTAGGTACCTTAGGATCTAATGAACCCGGGAATACT
GCAGCCAGCGAGCCCATATGCTCTGCTGGTTTCTAGAGTCGACCTGCAGGGAGCGACGCCATATCGTCTG
CTCCTTTCTAGGCAATTAGGTACCTTAGGATCTAATGAACCCGGGAATACTGCAGCCAGCGAGCCCATAT
GCTCTGCTGGTTTCTAGAGTCGACCTGCAGGGAGCGACGCCATATCGTCTGCTCCTTTCTAGGCAATTAG
GTACCTTAGGATCTAATGAACCCGGGAATACTGCAGCCAGCGAGCCCATATGCTCTGCTGGTTTCTAGAG
TCGACCTGCAGGGAGCGACGCCATATCGTCTGCTCCTTTCTAGGCAATTAGGTACCTTAGGATCTAATGA
ACCCGGGAATACTGCAGCCAGCGAGCCCATATGCTCTGCTGGTTTCTAGAGTCGACCTGCAGGGAGCGAC
GCCATATCGTCTGCTCCTTTCTAGGCAATTAGGTACCTTAGGATCTAATGAACCCGGGAATACTGCAGCC
AGCGAGCCCATATGCTCTGCTGGTTTCTAGAGTCGACCTGCAGGGAGCGACGCCATATCGTCTGCTCCTT
TCTAGGCAATTAGGTACCTTAGGATCTAATGAACCCGGGAATACTGCAGCCAGCGAGCCCATATGCTCTG
CTGGTTTCTAGAGTCGACCTGCAGGGAGCGACGCCATATCGTCTGCTCCTTTCTAGGCAATTAGGTACCT
TAGGATCTAATGAACCCGGGAATACTGCAGCCAGCGAGCCCATATGCTCTGCTGGTTTCTAGAGTCGACC
TGCAGGGAGCGACGCCATATCGTCTGCTCCTTTCTAGGCAATTAGGTACCTTAGGATCTAATGAACCCGG
GAATACTGCAGCCAGCGAGCCCATATGCTCTGCTGGTTTCTA
