>Addgene plasmid #61762 | CFP_ betaGlobin_24XPP7_24XMS2_Splicing_ reporter | addgene partial sequence | sequence record 104408 | Mombaerts 819 5'-GAGAAGCGCGATCACATGGTCCT-3'
CGCCGCCGGGATCACTCTCGGCATGGACGAGCTGTACAAGTCTAAGCTATAGATCTGAATTCTAGAGGAT
CCTACGGTACTTATTGCCAAGAAAGCACGAGCATCAGCCGTGCCTCCAGGTCGAATCTTCAAACGACGAC
GATCACGCGTCGCTCCAGTATTCCAGGGTTCATCAGATCCTACGGTACTTATTGCCAAGAAAGCACGAGC
ATCAGCCGTGCCTCCAGGTCGAATCTTCAAACGACGACGATCACGCGTCGCTCCAGTATTCCAGGGTTCA
TCAGATCCTACGGTACTTATTGCCAAGAAAGCACGAGCATCAGCCGTGCCTCCAGGTCGAATCTTCAAAC
GACGACGATCACGCGTCGCTCCAGTATTCCAGGGTTCATCAGATCCTACGGTACTTATTGCCAAGAAAGC
ACGAGCATCAGCCGTGCCTCCAGGTCGAATCTTCAAACGACGACGATCACGCGTCGCTCCAGTATTCCAG
GGTTCATCAGATCCTACGGTACTTATTGCCAAGAAAGCACGAGCATCAGCCGTGCCTCCAGGTCGAATCT
TCAAACGACGACGATCACGCGTCGCTCCAGTATTCCAGGGTTCATCAGATCCTACGGTACTTATTGCCAA
GAAAGCACGAGCATCAGCCGTGCCTCCAGGTCGAATCTTCAAACGACGACGATCACGCGTCGCTCCAGTA
TTCCAGGGTTCATCAGATCCTACGGTACTTATTGCCAAGAAAGCACGAGCATCAGCCGTGCCTCCAGGTC
GAATCTTCAAACGACGACGATCACGCGTCGCTCCAGTATTCCAGGGTTCATCAGATCCTACGGTACTTAT
TGCCAAGAAAGCACGAGCATCAGCCGTGCCTCCAGGTCGAATCTTCAAACGACGACGATCACGCGTCGCT
CCAGTATTCCAGGGTTCATCAGATCCTACGGTACTTATTGCCAAGAAAGCACGAGCATCAGCCGTGCCTC
CAGGTCGAATCTTCAAACGACGACGATCACGCGTCGCTCCAGTATTCCAGGGTTCATCAGATCCTACGGT
ACTTATTGCCAAGAAAGCACGAGCATCAGCCGTGCCTCCAGGTCGAATCTTCAAACGACGACGATCACGC
GTCGCTCCAGTATTCC
