>Addgene plasmid #61762 | CFP_ betaGlobin_24XPP7_24XMS2_Splicing_ reporter | addgene partial sequence | sequence record 104410 | EXFP-internal-R 5'-GAACTCCAGCAGGACCATGT-3'
GTTGGGGTCTTTGCTCAGGGCGGACTGGGTGCTCAGGTAGTGGTTGTCGGGCAGCAGCACGGGGCCGTCG
CCGATGGGGGTGTTCTGCTGGTAGTGGTCGGCGAGCTGCACGCTGCCGTCCTCGATGTTGTGGCGGATCT
TGAAGTTGGCCTTGATGCCGTTCTTCTGCTTGTCGGCGGTGATATAGACGTTGTGGCTGATGTAGTTGTA
CTCCAGCTTGTGCCCCAGGATGTTGCCGTCCTCCTTGAAGTCGATGCCCTTCAGCTCGATGCGGTTCACC
AGGGTGTCGCCCTCGAACTTCACCTCGGCGCGGGTCTTGTAGTTGCCGTCGTCCTTGAAGAAGATGGTGC
GCTCCTGGACGTAGCCTTCGGGCATGGCGGACTTGAAGAAGTCGTGCTGCTTCATGTGGTCGGGGTAGCG
GCTGAAGCACTGCACGCCCCAGGTCAGGGTGGTCACGAGGGTGGGCCAGGGCACGGGCAGCTTGCCGGTG
GTGCAGATGAACTTCAGGGTCAGCTTGCCGTAGGTGGCATCGCCCTCGCCCTCGCCGGACACGCTGAACT
TGTGGCCGTTTACGTCGCCGTCCAGCTCGACCAGGATGGGCACCACCCCGGTGAACAGCTCCTCGCCCTT
GCTCACCATGAATTCTTTGCCAAAGTGATGGGCCAGCACACAGACCAGCACGTTGCCCAGGAGCTGTGGG
AGGAAGATAAGAGGTATGAACATGATTAGCAAAAGGGCCTAGCTTGGACTCAGAATAATCCAGCCTTATC
CCAACCATAAAATAAAAGCAGAATGGTAGCTGGATTGTAGCTGCTATTAGCAATATGAAACCTCTTACAT
CAGTTACAATTTATATGCAGAAATATTTATATGCAGAAATATTGCTATTGCCTTAACCCAGAAATTATCA
CTGTTATTCTTTAGAATGGTGCAAAGAGGCATGATACATTGTATCATTATTGCCCTGAAAGAAAGAGATT
AGGGAAAGTATTAGAAATAAGATAAACAAAAA
